>Addgene plasmid #138184 | TRRAP sgRNA3 | addgene full sequence | sequence record 275143 | Addgene NGS Result
GACATTGATTATTGACTAGTTATTAATAGTAATCAATTACGGGGTCATTAGTTCATAGCCCATATATGGA
GTTCCGCGTTACATAACTTACGGTAAATGGCCCGCCTGGCTGACCGCCCAACGACCCCCGCCCATTGACG
TCAATAATGACGTATGTTCCCATAGTAACGCCAATAGGGACTTTCCATTGACGTCAATGGGTGGAGTATT
TACGGTAAACTGCCCACTTGGCAGTACATCAAGTGTATCATATGCCAAGTACGCCCCCTATTGACGTCAA
TGACGGTAAATGGCCCGCCTGGCATTATGCCCAGTACATGACCTTATGGGACTTTCCTACTTGGCAGTAC
ATCTACGTATTAGTCATCGCTATTACCATGGTGATGCGGTTTTGGCAGTACATCAATGGGCGTGGATAGC
GGTTTGACTCACGGGGATTTCCAAGTCTCCACCCCATTGACGTCAATGGGAGTTTGTTTTGGCACCAAAA
TCAACGGGACTTTCCAAAATGTCGTAACAACTCCGCCCCATTGACGCAAATGGGCGGTAGGCGTGTACGG
TGGGAGGTCTATATAAGCAGCGCGTTTTGCCTGTACTGGGTCTCTCTGGTTAGACCAGATCTGAGCCTGG
GAGCTCTCTGGCTAACTAGGGAACCCACTGCTTAAGCCTCAATAAAGCTTGCCTTGAGTGCTTCAAGTAG
TGTGTGCCCGTCTGTTGTGTGACTCTGGTAACTAGAGATCCCTCAGACCCTTTTAGTCAGTGTGGAAAAT
CTCTAGCAGTGGCGCCCGAACAGGGACTTGAAAGCGAAAGGGAAACCAGAGGAGCTCTCTCGACGCAGGA
CTCGGCTTGCTGAAGCGCGCACGGCAAGAGGCGAGGGGCGGCGACTGGTGAGTACGCCAAAAATTTTGAC
TAGCGGAGGCTAGAAGGAGAGAGATGGGTGCGAGAGCGTCAGTATTAAGCGGGGGAGAATTAGATCGCGA
TGGGAAAAAATTCGGTTAAGGCCAGGGGGAAAGAAAAAATATAAATTAAAACATATAGTATGGGCAAGCA
GGGAGCTAGAACGATTCGCAGTTAATCCTGGCCTGTTAGAAACATCAGAAGGCTGTAGACAAATACTGGG
ACAGCTACAACCATCCCTTCAGACAGGATCAGAAGAACTTAGATCATTATATAATACAGTAGCAACCCTC
TATTGTGTGCATCAAAGGATAGAGATAAAAGACACCAAGGAAGCTTTAGACAAGATAGAGGAAGAGCAAA
ACAAAAGTAAGACCACCGCACAGCAAGCGGCCGCTGATCTTCAGACCTGGAGGAGGAGATATGAGGGACA
ATTGGAGAAGTGAATTATATAAATATAAAGTAGTAAAAATTGAACCATTAGGAGTAGCACCCACCAAGGC
AAAGAGAAGAGTGGTGCAGAGAGAAAAAAGAGCAGTGGGAATAGGAGCTTTGTTCCTTGGGTTCTTGGGA
GCAGCAGGAAGCACTATGGGCGCAGCGTCAATGACGCTGACGGTACAGGCCAGACAATTATTGTCTGGTA
TAGTGCAGCAGCAGAACAATTTGCTGAGGGCTATTGAGGCGCAACAGCATCTGTTGCAACTCACAGTCTG
GGGCATCAAGCAGCTCCAGGCAAGAATCCTGGCTGTGGAAAGATACCTAAAGGATCAACAGCTCCTGGGG
ATTTGGGGTTGCTCTGGAAAACTCATTTGCACCACTGCTGTGCCTTGGAATGCTAGTTGGAGTAATAAAT
CTCTGGAACAGATTTGGAATCACACGACCTGGATGGAGTGGGACAGAGAAATTAACAATTACACAAGCTT
AATACACTCCTTAATTGAAGAATCGCAAAACCAGCAAGAAAAGAATGAACAAGAATTATTGGAATTAGAT
AAATGGGCAAGTTTGTGGAATTGGTTTAACATAACAAATTGGCTGTGGTATATAAAATTATTCATAATGA
TAGTAGGAGGCTTGGTAGGTTTAAGAATAGTTTTTGCTGTACTTTCTATAGTGAATAGAGTTAGGCAGGG
ATATTCACCATTATCGTTTCAGACCCACCTCCCAACCCCGAGGGGACCCGACAGGCCCGAAGGAATAGAA
GAAGAAGGTGGAGAGAGAGACAGAGACAGATCCATTCGATTAGTGAACGGATCGGCACTGCGTGCGCCAA
TTCTGCAGACAAATGGCAGTATTCATCCACAATTTTAAAAGAAAAGGGGGGATTGGGGGGTACAGTGCAG
GGGAAAGAATAGTAGACATAATAGCAACAGACATACAAACTAAAGAATTACAAAAACAAATTACAAAAAT
TCAAAATTTTCGGGTTTATTACAGGGACAGCAGAGATCCAGTTTGGTTAATTAAGGTACCGAGGGCCTAT
TTCCCATGATTCCTTCATATTTGCATATACGATACAAGGCTGTTAGAGAGATAATTAGAATTAATTTGAC
TGTAAACACAAAGATATTAGTACAAAATACGTGACGTAGAAAGTAATAATTTCTTGGGTAGTTTGCAGTT
TTAAAATTATGTTTTAAAATGGACTATCATATGCTTACCGTAACTTGAAAGTATTTCGATTTCTTGGCTT
TATATATCTTGTGGAAAGGACGAAACACCGCCACTGGGGATCGTTCAGTGGTTTTAGAGCTAGAAATAGC
AAGTTAAAATAAGGCTAGTCCGTTATCAACTTGAAAAAGTGGCACCGAGTCGGTGCTTTTTTGAATTCGC
TAGCTAGGTCTTGAAAGGAGTGGGAATTGGCTCCGGTGCCCGTCAGTGGGCAGAGCGCACATCGCCCACA
GTCCCCGAGAAGTTGGGGGGAGGGGTCGGCAATTGATCCGGTGCCTAGAGAAGGTGGCGCGGGGTAAACT
GGGAAAGTGATGTCGTGTACTGGCTCCGCCTTTTTCCCGAGGGTGGGGGAGAACCGTATATAAGTGCAGT
AGTCGCCGTGAACGTTCTTTTTCGCAACGGGTTTGCCGCCAGAACACAGGACCGGTTCTAGAGCGCTGCC
ACCATGGACAAGAAGTACAGCATCGGCCTGGACATCGGCACCAACTCTGTGGGCTGGGCCGTGATCACCG
ACGAGTACAAGGTGCCCAGCAAGAAATTCAAGGTGCTGGGCAACACCGACCGGCACAGCATCAAGAAGAA
CCTGATCGGAGCCCTGCTGTTCGACAGCGGCGAAACAGCCGAGGCCACCCGGCTGAAGAGAACCGCCAGA
AGAAGATACACCAGACGGAAGAACCGGATCTGCTATCTGCAAGAGATCTTCAGCAACGAGATGGCCAAGG
TGGACGACAGCTTCTTCCACAGACTGGAAGAGTCCTTCCTGGTGGAAGAGGATAAGAAGCACGAGCGGCA
CCCCATCTTCGGCAACATCGTGGACGAGGTGGCCTACCACGAGAAGTACCCCACCATCTACCACCTGAGA
AAGAAACTGGTGGACAGCACCGACAAGGCCGACCTGCGGCTGATCTATCTGGCCCTGGCCCACATGATCA
AGTTCCGGGGCCACTTCCTGATCGAGGGCGACCTGAACCCCGACAACAGCGACGTGGACAAGCTGTTCAT
CCAGCTGGTGCAGACCTACAACCAGCTGTTCGAGGAAAACCCCATCAACGCCAGCGGCGTGGACGCCAAG
GCCATCCTGTCTGCCAGACTGAGCAAGAGCAGACGGCTGGAAAATCTGATCGCCCAGCTGCCCGGCGAGA
AGAAGAATGGCCTGTTCGGAAACCTGATTGCCCTGAGCCTGGGCCTGACCCCCAACTTCAAGAGCAACTT
CGACCTGGCCGAGGATGCCAAACTGCAGCTGAGCAAGGACACCTACGACGACGACCTGGACAACCTGCTG
GCCCAGATCGGCGACCAGTACGCCGACCTGTTTCTGGCCGCCAAGAACCTGTCCGACGCCATCCTGCTGA
GCGACATCCTGAGAGTGAACACCGAGATCACCAAGGCCCCCCTGAGCGCCTCTATGATCAAGAGATACGA
CGAGCACCACCAGGACCTGACCCTGCTGAAAGCTCTCGTGCGGCAGCAGCTGCCTGAGAAGTACAAAGAG
ATTTTCTTCGACCAGAGCAAGAACGGCTACGCCGGCTACATTGACGGCGGAGCCAGCCAGGAAGAGTTCT
ACAAGTTCATCAAGCCCATCCTGGAAAAGATGGACGGCACCGAGGAACTGCTCGTGAAGCTGAACAGAGA
GGACCTGCTGCGGAAGCAGCGGACCTTCGACAACGGCAGCATCCCCCACCAGATCCACCTGGGAGAGCTG
CACGCCATTCTGCGGCGGCAGGAAGATTTTTACCCATTCCTGAAGGACAACCGGGAAAAGATCGAGAAGA
TCCTGACCTTCCGCATCCCCTACTACGTGGGCCCTCTGGCCAGGGGAAACAGCAGATTCGCCTGGATGAC
CAGAAAGAGCGAGGAAACCATCACCCCCTGGAACTTCGAGGAAGTGGTGGACAAGGGCGCTTCCGCCCAG
AGCTTCATCGAGCGGATGACCAACTTCGATAAGAACCTGCCCAACGAGAAGGTGCTGCCCAAGCACAGCC
TGCTGTACGAGTACTTCACCGTGTATAACGAGCTGACCAAAGTGAAATACGTGACCGAGGGAATGAGAAA
GCCCGCCTTCCTGAGCGGCGAGCAGAAAAAGGCCATCGTGGACCTGCTGTTCAAGACCAACCGGAAAGTG
ACCGTGAAGCAGCTGAAAGAGGACTACTTCAAGAAAATCGAGTGCTTCGACTCCGTGGAAATCTCCGGCG
TGGAAGATCGGTTCAACGCCTCCCTGGGCACATACCACGATCTGCTGAAAATTATCAAGGACAAGGACTT
CCTGGACAATGAGGAAAACGAGGACATTCTGGAAGATATCGTGCTGACCCTGACACTGTTTGAGGACAGA
GAGATGATCGAGGAACGGCTGAAAACCTATGCCCACCTGTTCGACGACAAAGTGATGAAGCAGCTGAAGC
GGCGGAGATACACCGGCTGGGGCAGGCTGAGCCGGAAGCTGATCAACGGCATCCGGGACAAGCAGTCCGG
CAAGACAATCCTGGATTTCCTGAAGTCCGACGGCTTCGCCAACAGAAACTTCATGCAGCTGATCCACGAC
GACAGCCTGACCTTTAAAGAGGACATCCAGAAAGCCCAGGTGTCCGGCCAGGGCGATAGCCTGCACGAGC
ACATTGCCAATCTGGCCGGCAGCCCCGCCATTAAGAAGGGCATCCTGCAGACAGTGAAGGTGGTGGACGA
GCTCGTGAAAGTGATGGGCCGGCACAAGCCCGAGAACATCGTGATCGAAATGGCCAGAGAGAACCAGACC
ACCCAGAAGGGACAGAAGAACAGCCGCGAGAGAATGAAGCGGATCGAAGAGGGCATCAAAGAGCTGGGCA
GCCAGATCCTGAAAGAACACCCCGTGGAAAACACCCAGCTGCAGAACGAGAAGCTGTACCTGTACTACCT
GCAGAATGGGCGGGATATGTACGTGGACCAGGAACTGGACATCAACCGGCTGTCCGACTACGATGTGGAC
CATATCGTGCCTCAGAGCTTTCTGAAGGACGACTCCATCGACAACAAGGTGCTGACCAGAAGCGACAAGA
ACCGGGGCAAGAGCGACAACGTGCCCTCCGAAGAGGTCGTGAAGAAGATGAAGAACTACTGGCGGCAGCT
GCTGAACGCCAAGCTGATTACCCAGAGAAAGTTCGACAATCTGACCAAGGCCGAGAGAGGCGGCCTGAGC
GAACTGGATAAGGCCGGCTTCATCAAGAGACAGCTGGTGGAAACCCGGCAGATCACAAAGCACGTGGCAC
AGATCCTGGACTCCCGGATGAACACTAAGTACGACGAGAATGACAAGCTGATCCGGGAAGTGAAAGTGAT
CACCCTGAAGTCCAAGCTGGTGTCCGATTTCCGGAAGGATTTCCAGTTTTACAAAGTGCGCGAGATCAAC
AACTACCACCACGCCCACGACGCCTACCTGAACGCCGTCGTGGGAACCGCCCTGATCAAAAAGTACCCTA
AGCTGGAAAGCGAGTTCGTGTACGGCGACTACAAGGTGTACGACGTGCGGAAGATGATCGCCAAGAGCGA
GCAGGAAATCGGCAAGGCTACCGCCAAGTACTTCTTCTACAGCAACATCATGAACTTTTTCAAGACCGAG
ATTACCCTGGCCAACGGCGAGATCCGGAAGCGGCCTCTGATCGAGACAAACGGCGAAACCGGGGAGATCG
TGTGGGATAAGGGCCGGGATTTTGCCACCGTGCGGAAAGTGCTGAGCATGCCCCAAGTGAATATCGTGAA
AAAGACCGAGGTGCAGACAGGCGGCTTCAGCAAAGAGTCTATCCTGCCCAAGAGGAACAGCGATAAGCTG
ATCGCCAGAAAGAAGGACTGGGACCCTAAGAAGTACGGCGGCTTCGACAGCCCCACCGTGGCCTATTCTG
TGCTGGTGGTGGCCAAAGTGGAAAAGGGCAAGTCCAAGAAACTGAAGAGTGTGAAAGAGCTGCTGGGGAT
CACCATCATGGAAAGAAGCAGCTTCGAGAAGAATCCCATCGACTTTCTGGAAGCCAAGGGCTACAAAGAA
GTGAAAAAGGACCTGATCATCAAGCTGCCTAAGTACTCCCTGTTCGAGCTGGAAAACGGCCGGAAGAGAA
TGCTGGCCTCTGCCGGCGAACTGCAGAAGGGAAACGAACTGGCCCTGCCCTCCAAATATGTGAACTTCCT
GTACCTGGCCAGCCACTATGAGAAGCTGAAGGGCTCCCCCGAGGATAATGAGCAGAAACAGCTGTTTGTG
GAACAGCACAAGCACTACCTGGACGAGATCATCGAGCAGATCAGCGAGTTCTCCAAGAGAGTGATCCTGG
CCGACGCTAATCTGGACAAAGTGCTGTCCGCCTACAACAAGCACCGGGATAAGCCCATCAGAGAGCAGGC
CGAGAATATCATCCACCTGTTTACCCTGACCAATCTGGGAGCCCCTGCCGCCTTCAAGTACTTTGACACC
ACCATCGACCGGAAGAGGTACACCAGCACCAAAGAGGTGCTGGACGCCACCCTGATCCACCAGAGCATCA
CCGGCCTGTACGAGACACGGATCGACCTGTCTCAGCTGGGAGGCGACAAGCGACCTGCCGCCACAAAGAA
GGCTGGACAGGCTAAGAAGAAGAAAGATTACAAAGACGATGACGATAAGGGATCCGGCGCAACAAACTTC
TCTCTGCTGAAACAAGCCGGAGATGTCGAAGAGAATCCTGGACCGACCGAGTACAAGCCCACGGTGCGCC
TCGCCACCCGCGACGACGTCCCCAGGGCCGTACGCACCCTCGCCGCCGCGTTCGCCGACTACCCCGCCAC
GCGCCACACCGTCGATCCGGACCGCCACATCGAGCGGGTCACCGAGCTGCAAGAACTCTTCCTCACGCGC
GTCGGGCTCGACATCGGCAAGGTGTGGGTCGCGGACGACGGCGCCGCGGTGGCGGTCTGGACCACGCCGG
AGAGCGTCGAAGCGGGGGCGGTGTTCGCCGAGATCGGCCCGCGCATGGCCGAGTTGAGCGGTTCCCGGCT
GGCCGCGCAGCAACAGATGGAAGGCCTCCTGGCGCCGCACCGGCCCAAGGAGCCCGCGTGGTTCCTGGCC
ACCGTCGGAGTCTCGCCCGACCACCAGGGCAAGGGTCTGGGCAGCGCCGTCGTGCTCCCCGGAGTGGAGG
CGGCCGAGCGCGCCGGGGTGCCCGCCTTCCTGGAGACCTCCGCGCCCCGCAACCTCCCCTTCTACGAGCG
GCTCGGCTTCACCGTCACCGCCGACGTCGAGGTGCCCGAAGGACCGCGCACCTGGTGCATGACCCGCAAG
CCCGGTGCCTGAACGCGTTAAGTCGACAATCAACCTCTGGATTACAAAATTTGTGAAAGATTGACTGGTA
TTCTTAACTATGTTGCTCCTTTTACGCTATGTGGATACGCTGCTTTAATGCCTTTGTATCATGCTATTGC
TTCCCGTATGGCTTTCATTTTCTCCTCCTTGTATAAATCCTGGTTGCTGTCTCTTTATGAGGAGTTGTGG
CCCGTTGTCAGGCAACGTGGCGTGGTGTGCACTGTGTTTGCTGACGCAACCCCCACTGGTTGGGGCATTG
CCACCACCTGTCAGCTCCTTTCCGGGACTTTCGCTTTCCCCCTCCCTATTGCCACGGCGGAACTCATCGC
CGCCTGCCTTGCCCGCTGCTGGACAGGGGCTCGGCTGTTGGGCACTGACAATTCCGTGGTGTTGTCGGGG
AAATCATCGTCCTTTCCTTGGCTGCTCGCCTGTGTTGCCACCTGGATTCTGCGCGGGACGTCCTTCTGCT
ACGTCCCTTCGGCCCTCAATCCAGCGGACCTTCCTTCCCGCGGCCTGCTGCCGGCTCTGCGGCCTCTTCC
GCGTCTTCGCCTTCGCCCTCAGACGAGTCGGATCTCCCTTTGGGCCGCCTCCCCGCGTCGACTTTAAGAC
CAATGACTTACAAGGCAGCTGTAGATCTTAGCCACTTTTTAAAAGAAAAGGGGGGACTGGAAGGGCTAAT
TCACTCCCAACGAAGACAAGATCTGCTTTTTGCTTGTACTGGGTCTCTCTGGTTAGACCAGATCTGAGCC
TGGGAGCTCTCTGGCTAACTAGGGAACCCACTGCTTAAGCCTCAATAAAGCTTGCCTTGAGTGCTTCAAG
TAGTGTGTGCCCGTCTGTTGTGTGACTCTGGTAACTAGAGATCCCTCAGACCCTTTTAGTCAGTGTGGAA
AATCTCTAGCAGGGCCCGTTTAAACCCGCTGATCAGCCTCGACTGTGCCTTCTAGTTGCCAGCCATCTGT
TGTTTGCCCCTCCCCCGTGCCTTCCTTGACCCTGGAAGGTGCCACTCCCACTGTCCTTTCCTAATAAAAT
GAGGAAATTGCATCGCATTGTCTGAGTAGGTGTCATTCTATTCTGGGGGGTGGGGTGGGGCAGGACAGCA
AGGGGGAGGATTGGGAAGACAATAGCAGGCATGCTGGGGATGCGGTGGGCTCTATGGCTTCTGAGGCGGA
AAGAACCAGCTGGGGCTCTAGGGGGTATCCCC
[124 nt withheld, positions 9063-9186]
C
[91 nt withheld, positions 9188-9278]
A
[49 nt withheld, positions 9280-9328]
CCTTTGACGTTGGAGTCCACGTTCTTT
[37 nt withheld, positions 9356-9392]
ACCCTATCTCGGTCTATTCTTTTGATTTATAAGGGATTTTGCCGATTTCGGCCTATTGGTTAAAAAATGA
GCTGATTTAACAAAAATTTAACGCGAATTAATTCTGTGGAATGTGTGTCAGTTAGGGTGTGGAAAGTCCC
CAGGCTCCCCAGCAGGCAGAAGTATGCAAAGCATGCATCTCAATTAGTCAGCAACCAGGTGTGGAAAGTC
CCCAGGCTCCCCAGCAGGCAGAAGTATGCAAAGCATGCATCTCAATTAGTCAGCAACCATAGTCCCGCCC
CTAACTCCGCCCATCCCGCCCCTAACTCCGCCCAGTTCCGCCCATTCTCCGCCCCATGGCTGACTAATTT
TTTTTATTTATGCAGAGGCCGAGGCCGCCTCTGCCTCTGAGCTATTCCAGAAGTAGTGAGGAGGCTTTTT
TGGAGGCCTAGGCTTTTGCAAAAAGCTCCCGGGAGCTTGTATATCCATTTTCGGATCTGATCAGCACGTG
TTGACAATTAATCATCGGCATAGTATATCGGCATAGTATAATACGACAAGGTGAGGAACTAAACCATGGC
CAAGTTGACCAGTGCCGTTCCGGTGCTCACCGCGCGCGACGTCGCCGGAGCGGTCGAGTTCTGGACCGAC
CGGCTCGGGTTCTCCCGGGACTTCGTGGAGGACGACTTCGCCGGTGTGGTCCGGGACGACGTGACCCTGT
TCATCAGCGCGGTCCAGGACCAGGTGGTGCCGGACAACACCCTGGCCTGGGTGTGGGTGCGCGGCCTGGA
CGAGCTGTACGCCGAGTGGTCGGAGGTCGTGTCCACGAACTTCCGGGACGCCTCCGGGCCGGCCATGACC
GAGATCGGCGAGCAGCCGTGGGGGCGGGAGTTCGCCCTGCGCGACCCGGCCGGCAACTGCGTGCACTTCG
TGGCCGAGGAGCAGGACTGACACGTGCTACGAGATTTCGATTCCACCGCCGCCTTCTATGAAAGGTTGGG
CTTCGGAATCGTTTTCCGGGACGCCGGCTGGATGATCCTCCAGCGCGGGGATCTCATGCTGGAGTTCTTC
GCCCACCCCAACTTGTTTATTGCAGCTTATAATGGTTACAAATAAAGCAATAGCATCACAAATTTCACAA
ATAAAGCATTTTTTTCACTGCATTCTAGTTGTGGTTTGTCCAAACTCATCAATGTATCTTATCATGTCTG
TATACCGTCGACCTCTAGCTAGAGCTTGGCGTAATCATGGTCATAGCTGTTTCCTGTGTGAAATTGTTAT
CCGCTCACAATTCCACACAACATACGAGCCGGAAGCATAAAGTGTAAAGCCTGGGGTGCCTAATGAGTGA
GCTAACTCACATTAATTGCGTTGCGCTCACTGCCCGCTTTCCAGTCGGGAAACCTGTCGTGCCAGCTGCA
TTAATGAATCGGCCAACGCGCGGGGAGAGGCGGTTTGCGTATTGGGCGCTCTTCCGCTTCCTCGCTCACT
GACTCGCTGCGCTCGGTCGTTCGGCTGCGGCGAGCGGTATCAGCTCACTCAAAGGCGGTAATACGGTTAT
CCACAGAATCAGGGGATAACGCAGGAAAGAACATGTGAGCAAAAGGCCAGCAAAAGGCCAGGAACCGTAA
AAAGGCCGCGTTGCTGGCGTTTTTCCATAGGCTCCGCCCCCCTGACGAGCATCACAAAAATCGACGCTCA
AGTCAGAGGTGGCGAAACCCGACAGGACTATAAAGATACCAGGCGTTTCCCCCTGGAAGCTCCCTCGTGC
GCTCTCCTGTTCCGACCCTGCCGCTTACCGGATACCTGTCCGCCTTTCTCCCTTCGGGAAGCGTGGCGCT
TTCTCATAGCTCACGCTGTAGGTATCTCAGTTCGGTGTAGGTCGTTCGCTCCAAGCTGGGCTGTGTGCAC
GAACCCCCCGTTCAGCCCGACCGCTGCGCCTTATCCGGTAACTATCGTCTTGAGTCCAACCCGGTAAGAC
ACGACTTATCGCCACTGGCAGCAGCCACTGGTAACAGGATTAGCAGAGCGAGGTATGTAGGCGGTGCTAC
AGAGTTCTTGAAGTGGTGGCCTAACTACGGCTACACTAGAAGAACAGTATTTGGTATCTGCGCTCTGCTG
AAGCCAGTTACCTTCGGAAAAAGAGTTGGTAGCTCTTGATCCGGCAAACAAACCACCGCTGGTAGCGGTG
GTTTTTTTGTTTGCAAGCAGCAGATTACGCGCAGAAAAAAAGGATCTCAAGAAGATCCTTTGATCTTTTC
TACGGGGTCTGACGCTCAGTGGAACGAAAACTCACGTTAAGGGATTTTGGTCATGAGATTATCAAAAAGG
ATCTTCACCTAGATCCTTTTAAATTAAAAATGAAGTTTTAAATCAATCTAAAGTATATATGAGTAAACTT
GGTCTGACAGTTACCAATGCTTAATCAGTGAGGCACCTATCTCAGCGATCTGTCTATTTCGTTCATCCAT
AGTTGCCTGACTCCCCGTCGTGTAGATAACTACGATACGGGAGGGCTTACCATCTGGCCCCAGTGCTGCA
ATGATACCGCGAGACCCACGCTCACCGGCTCCAGATTTATCAGCAATAAACCAGCCAGCCGGAAGGGCCG
AGCGCAGAAGTGGTCCTGCAACTTTATCCGCCTCCATCCAGTCTATTAATTGTTGCCGGGAAGCTAGAGT
AAGTAGTTCGCCAGTTAATAGTTTGCGCAACGTTGTTGCCATTGCTACAGGCATCGTGGTGTCACGCTCG
TCGTTTGGTATGGCTTCATTCAGCTCCGGTTCCCAACGATCAAGGCGAGTTACATGATCCCCCATGTTGT
GCAAAAAAGCGGTTAGCTCCTTCGGTCCTCCGATCGTTGTCAGAAGTAAGTTGGCCGCAGTGTTATCACT
CATGGTTATGGCAGCACTGCATAATTCTCTTACTGTCATGCCATCCGTAAGATGCTTTTCTGTGACTGGT
GAGTACTCAACCAAGTCATTCTGAGAATAGTGTATGCGGCGACCGAGTTGCTCTTGCCCGGCGTCAATAC
GGGATAATACCGCGCCACATAGCAGAACTTTAAAAGTGCTCATCATTGGAAAACGTTCTTCGGGGCGAAA
ACTCTCAAGGATCTTACCGCTGTTGAGATCCAGTTCGATGTAACCCACTCGTGCACCCAACTGATCTTCA
GCATCTTTTACTTTCACCAGCGTTTCTGGGTGAGCAAAAACAGGAAGGCAAAATGCCGCAAAAAAGGGAA
TAAGGGCGACACGGAAATGTTGAATACTCATACTCTTCCTTTTTCAATATTATTGAAGCATTTATCAGGG
TTATTGTCTCATGAGCGGATACATATTTGAATGTATTTAGAAAAATAAACAAATAGGGGTTCCGCGCACA
TTTCCCCGAAAAGTGCCACCTGACGTCGACGGATCGGGAGATCTCCCGATCCCCTATGGTGCACTCTCAG
TACAATCTGCTCTGATGCCGCATAGTTAAGCCAGTATCTGCTCCCTGCTTGTGTGTTGGAGGTCGCTGAG
TAGTGCGCGAGCAAAATTTAAGCTACAACAAGGCAAGGCTTGACCGACAATTGCATGAAGAATCTGCTTA
GGGTTAGGCGTTTTGCGCTGCTTCGCGATGTACGGGCCAGATATACGCGTT
Features (pLannotate 1.2.2; 33 found; start..end, strand, type, name):
      1..380     +  enhancer       CMV enhancer: human cytomegalovirus immediate early enhancer
    381..580     +  promoter       CMV promoter: human cytomegalovirus (CMV) immediate early promoter
    598..778     +  LTR            5' LTR (truncated): truncated 5' long terminal repeat (LTR) from HIV-1
    825..950     +  misc_feature   HIV-1 Ψ: packaging signal of human immunodeficiency virus type 1
    934..1297    +  CDS            HIV-1 gag (fragment): gag protein from human immunodeficiency virus 1; gag
   1443..1676    +  misc_feature   RRE: The Rev response element (RRE) of HIV-1 allows for Rev-dependent mRNA export from the nucleus to the cytoplasm.
   2053..2153    +  CDS            Rev (fragment): human immunodeficiency virus 1 (HIV-1) Rev protein; rev; enhances nuclear export of unspliced and incompletely spliced viral mRNAs
   2203..2320    +  misc_feature   cPPT/CTS: central polypurine tract and central termination sequence of HIV-1
   2371..2611    +  promoter       U6 promoter: RNA polymerase III promoter for human U6 snRNA
   2641..2716    +  misc_RNA       gRNA scaffold: guide RNA scaffold for the Streptococcus pyogenes CRISPR/Cas9 system
   2734..2752    +  CDS            small t antigen (fragment): SV40 (simian virus 40) small t antigen
   2778..2989    +  promoter       EF-1α core promoter: core promoter for human elongation factor EF-1α
   3014..7117    +  CDS            Cas9: Cas9 (Csn1) endonuclease from the Streptococcus pyogenes Type II CRISPR/Cas system generates RNA-guided double strand breaks in DNA
   7255..7852    +  CDS            PuroR (fragment): puromycin N-acetyltransferase; pac from Streptomyces; confers resistance to puromycin
   7868..8456    +  misc_feature   WPRE: woodchuck hepatitis virus posttranscriptional regulatory element
   8507..8526    +  misc_feature   cPPT/CTS (fragment): central polypurine tract and central termination sequence of HIV-1
   8528..8761    +  LTR            3' LTR (ΔU3): self-inactivating 3' long terminal repeat (LTR) from HIV-1
   8793..9017    +  polyA_signal   bGH poly(A) signal: bovine growth hormone polyadenylation signal
   9021..9042    +  promoter       SV40 promoter (fragment): SV40 enhancer and early promoter
   9063..9491    +  rep_origin     f1 ori (sequence partly withheld): f1 bacteriophage origin of replication; arrow indicates direction of (+) strand synthesis
   9505..9834    +  promoter       SV40 promoter: SV40 enhancer and early promoter
   9882..9929    +  promoter       EM7 promoter: synthetic bacterial promoter&nbsp
   9948..10322   +  CDS            BleoR: antibiotic-binding protein; Sh ble from Streptoalloteichus hindustanus; confers resistance to bleomycin, phleomycin, and Zeocin™
  10332..10457   +  CDS            ble (fragment): BLE_KLEPN - Experimental evidence at protein level: Swiss-Prot protein existence level 1. Binding protein with a strong affinity to the bleomycin family of antibiotics. Binds to CL990; an antimitotic-antibiotic compound. From Klebsiella pneumoniae.
  10452..10573   +  polyA_signal   SV40 poly(A) signal: SV40 polyadenylation signal
  10644..10666   -  protein_bind   lac operator (fragment): The lac repressor binds to the lac operator to inhibit transcription in E. coli. This inhibition can be relieved by adding lactose or isopropyl-β-D-thiogalactopyranoside (IPTG). lac repressor encoded by lacI
  10670..10700   -  promoter       lac promoter: promoter for the E. coli lac operon
  10715..10736   -  protein_bind   CAP binding site: CAP binding activates transcription in the presence of cAMP. E. coli catabolite activator protein
  10749..10841   -  CDS            lacI (fragment): lac repressor; lacI; The lac repressor binds to the lac operator to inhibit transcription in E. coli. This inhibition can be relieved by adding lactose or isopropyl-β-D-thiogalactopyranoside (IPTG).
  11024..11612   -  rep_origin     ori: high-copy-number ColE1/pMB1/pBR322/pUC origin of replication
  11783..12643   -  CDS            AmpR: β-lactamase; bla; confers resistance to ampicillin, carbenicillin, and related antibiotics
  12644..12748   -  promoter       AmpR promoter: bla
  12807..12859   -  misc_feature   bom (fragment): basis of mobility region from pBR322
