[The description below was written by a language model from this plasmid's Addgene catalogue record and pLannotate feature annotations shown in this document.]
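Description:
TRRAP sgRNA3 is a third-generation lentiviral CRISPR plasmid built on the LentiCRISPR v2 backbone, an all-in-one design that delivers both a guide RNA and Cas9 to mammalian cells. In bacteria it replicates from a high-copy ColE1/pUC-type origin and is selected with ampicillin through the β-lactamase gene. An f1 origin is also present. The catalogue lists the total vector size as 14,873 bp, whereas the sequenced record behind the feature table is 13,013 nt. A plausible explanation is that the larger figure describes the parental backbone before its stuffer was replaced by the short guide oligo, but the record does not say this.

The viral cassette begins with a CMV enhancer/promoter fused to a truncated HIV-1 5' LTR, which allows Tat-independent production of genomic RNA in packaging cells. This is followed by the Ψ packaging signal, a gag fragment, the RRE for Rev-dependent nuclear export, and the cPPT/CTS. Within this frame, a human U6 RNA polymerase III promoter drives a guide against human TRRAP, cloned through BsmBI sites that were destroyed in the process and joined to the S. pyogenes gRNA scaffold. Downstream, an EF-1α core promoter expresses S. pyogenes Cas9 followed by a puromycin N-acetyltransferase gene, so transduced cells can be selected with puromycin. The table does not annotate the element linking the two coding sequences. A WPRE enhances transcript expression, and the ΔU3 3' LTR makes the integrated provirus self-inactivating. Outside the LTRs, the backbone carries a bGH polyadenylation signal and an SV40/EM7-driven bleomycin/Zeocin resistance cassette.

The plasmid is intended for knocking out TRRAP in human cells. The associated study examined TRRAP depletion and senescence in liver cancer.
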