Addgene plasmid #138184: TRRAP sgRNA3
Purpose: 3rd generation lentiviral gRNA plasmid targeting human TRRAP
Depositing lab: Wen Xue. Depositing organization: University of Massachusetts, Worcester. Publication: Depletion of TRRAP induces p53-independent senescence in liver cancer by downregulating mitotic genes. Kwan SY, Sheel A, Song CQ, Zhang XO, Jiang T, Dang H, Cao Y, Ozata DM, Mou H, Yin H, Weng Z, Wang XW, Xue W. Hepatology. 2019 Jun 12. doi: 10.1002/hep.30807. PubMed 31188495.
Backbone
  Vector backbone: LentiCRISPR v2
  Backbone manufacturer: Feng Zhang (Addgene plasmid # 52961)
  Total vector size (bp): 14873
  Vector type: Mammalian Expression, Lentiviral, CRISPR
  Selectable markers: Puromycin
Growth in bacteria
  Bacterial resistance: Ampicillin, 100 μg/mL
  Growth temperature: 37°C
  Growth strain: NEB Stable
  Copy number: High Copy
Gene/Insert
  Gene/Insert name: TRRAP
  gRNA/shRNA sequence: CACCgCCACTGGGGATCGTTCAGTG
  Species: H. sapiens (human)
  GenBank ID: NG_030010.1 NM_001244580.1
  Entrez Gene: TRRAP (a.k.a. DEDDFA, DFNA75, PAF350/400, PAF400, STAF40, TR-AP, Tra1)
  Promoter: U6
  Cloning method: Restriction Enzyme; 5′ cloning site BsmBI (destroyed during cloning); 3′ cloning site BsmB1 (destroyed during cloning)
  Sequencing primers: 5′ hU6-F (5'-GAGGGCCTATTTCCCATGATT-3')
Terms and licenses: Academic/Nonprofit Terms; Industry Terms: Not Available to Industry
How to cite: TRRAP sgRNA3 was a gift from Wen Xue (Addgene plasmid # 138184 ; http://n2t.net/addgene:138184 ; RRID:Addgene_138184)
